Addgene plasmid #48014: pAGM4673
Purpose: (Empty Backbone)
Depositing lab: Sylvestre Marillonnet. Depositing organization: Leibniz Institute of Plant Biochemistry (IPB). Publication: A modular cloning system for standardized assembly of multigene constructs. Weber E, Engler C, Gruetzner R, Werner S, Marillonnet S. PLoS One. 2011 Feb 18;6(2):e16765. doi: 10.1371/journal.pone.0016765. PubMed 21364738.
Backbone
  Vector backbone: pAGM4301
  Backbone manufacturer: self-made
  Backbone size (bp): 4259
  Vector type: Unspecified
  Selectable markers: Canthaxanthin operon
Growth in bacteria
  Bacterial resistance: Kanamycin, 50 μg/mL
  Growth temperature: 37°C
  Growth strain: DH10B
  Copy number: High Copy
Gene/Insert
  Gene/Insert name: None
Terms and licenses: Academic/Nonprofit Terms; Industry Terms: Not Available to Industry
Depositor comments: level 2 cloning vector, replicates in E.coli and Agrobacterium, binary vector for Agrobacterium T-DNA delivery to plant cells. Please note the bacteria should be an orange color when grown on a plate or stab. Since the color needs oxygen to be made, the bacteria may start off as white, but the color will develop (in about one hour) once exposed to sufficient oxygen.
How to cite: pAGM4673 was a gift from Sylvestre Marillonnet (Addgene plasmid # 48014 ; http://n2t.net/addgene:48014 ; RRID:Addgene_48014)
