[The description below was written by a language model from this plasmid's Addgene catalogue record and pLannotate feature annotations shown in this document.]
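Description:
pAGM4673 is an empty level 2 destination vector from a modular (MoClo-type) cloning system for standardized assembly of multigene constructs. It is built on the self-made pAGM4301 backbone and functions as a binary vector for Agrobacterium-mediated T-DNA delivery into plant cells. The backbone carries two replication systems. A high-copy ColE1/pUC-type origin supports propagation in E. coli. The broad-host-range IncP oriV, together with its initiator gene trfA, allows maintenance in Agrobacterium. Bacterial selection is by kanamycin, through an aphA-3 aminoglycoside phosphotransferase gene driven by the bla (AmpR) promoter. Nopaline C58-type left and right border repeats define the T-DNA region.

On the circular map, the stretch running from the left border to the right border contains a roughly 8 kb synthetic canthaxanthin operon rather than a gene of interest. It consists of the Pantoea ananatis carotenoid genes crtE, crtB, crtI and crtY, which convert farnesyl diphosphate through GGPP, phytoene and lycopene to beta-carotene. The Paracoccus ketolase crtW then oxidizes beta-carotene to canthaxanthin. The E. coli genes dxs and idi are also present and encode enzymes that supply the isoprenoid precursors. Colonies carrying the unmodified vector therefore turn orange once exposed to oxygen, and the record lists this operon as the selectable marker. In this type of system such a cassette generally serves as a visual dropout marker, replaced by assembled transcription units so that correct clones appear white, although the cloning sites and the operon's promoter are not annotated in the feature table. The full 12,354 nt sequence exceeds the listed backbone size of 4,259 bp, which is roughly accounted for by the pigment operon.
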