Features (pLannotate 1.2.2; 14 found; start..end, strand, type, name):
    253..1179    +  CDS            crtB: CRTB_PANAN - Experimental evidence at protein level: Swiss-Prot protein existence level 1. Involved in the biosynthesis of carotenoids. Catalyzes the condensation of two molecules of geranylgeranyl diphosphate (GGPP) to give prephytoene diphosphate (PPPP) and the subsequent rearrangement of the cyclopropylcarbinyl intermediate to yield the 15-cis-phytoene isomer. From Pantoea ananas (Erwinia uredovora).
   1205..2680    +  CDS            crtI: CRTI_PANAN - Experimental evidence at protein level: Swiss-Prot protein existence level 1. Converts 15-cis-phytoene into all-trans-lycopene via the intermediary of all-trans-phytofluene, all-trans-zeta-carotene and all- trans-neurosporene, by the introduction of four double bonds. From Pantoea ananas (Erwinia uredovora).
   2706..3851    +  CDS            crtY: CRTY_PANAN - Experimental evidence at protein level: Swiss-Prot protein existence level 1. Catalyzes the double cyclization reaction which converts lycopene to beta-carotene. From Pantoea ananas (Erwinia uredovora).
   3877..5736    +  CDS            dxs: DXS_ECOLI - Also known as yajP. Experimental evidence at protein level: Swiss-Prot protein existence level 1. Catalyzes the acyloin condensation reaction between C atoms 2 and 3 of pyruvate and glyceraldehyde 3-phosphate to yield 1-deoxy-D- xylulose-5-phosphate (DXP). From Escherichia coli (strain K12).
   5762..6487    +  CDS            crtW: CRTW_PARSN - Protein predicted: Swiss-Prot protein existence level 4. Converts beta-carotene to canthaxanthin via echinenone. From Paracoccus sp. (strain N81106 / MBIC 01143) (Agrobacterium aurantiacum).
   6513..7058    +  CDS            idi: IDI_ECOLI - Also known as ygfV. Experimental evidence at protein level: Swiss-Prot protein existence level 1. Catalyzes the 1,3-allylic rearrangement of the homoallylic substrate isopentenyl (IPP) to its highly electrophilic allylic isomer, dimethylallyl diphosphate (DMAPP). From Escherichia coli (strain K12).
   7084..7989    +  CDS            crtE: CRTE_PANAN - Protein inferred from homology: Swiss-Prot protein existence level 3. Catalyzes the condensation of farnesyl diphosphate (FPP) and isopentenyl diphosphate (IPP) to yield geranylgeranyl diphosphate (GGPP) needed for biosynthesis of carotenoids and diterpenes. From Pantoea ananas (Erwinia uredovora).
   8132..8156    +  misc_feature   RB T-DNA repeat: right border repeat from nopaline C58 T-DNA
   8253..8884    +  rep_origin     oriV: incP origin of replication
   8975..9079    +  promoter       AmpR promoter: bla
   9080..9874    +  CDS            KanR: aminoglycoside phosphotransferase; aphA-3; confers resistance to kanamycin
  10045..10633   +  rep_origin     ori: high-copy-number ColE1/pMB1/pBR322/pUC origin of replication
  10969..12114   +  CDS            trfA: TRFA_ECOLX - Experimental evidence at protein level: Swiss-Prot protein existence level 1. Also involved in plasmid copy number control, promoting intermolecular coupling of protein bound iterons at oriV, which inhibits replication initiation. From Escherichia coli.
  12263..12287   +  misc_feature   LB T-DNA repeat: left border repeat from nopaline C58 T-DNA
>Addgene plasmid #48014 | pAGM4673 | depositor full sequence | sequence record 69014 | Full Sequence
GTGCCTTGTCTTCCAGTGGTATGGGGTACCGCACGGTCTGCCAATCCGACGGAGGTTTATGAATTTTCCA
CCTTTTCCACAAGCTCAACTAGTATTAACGATGTGGATTTAGCAAAAAAAACCTGTAACCCTAAATGTAA
AATAACGGGTAAGCCTGCCAACCATGTTATGGCAGATTAAGCGTCTTTTTGAAGGGCACCGCATCTTTCG
CGTTGCCGTAAATGTATCCGTTTAGCAANVAGGADNNNNNNAATGAATAATCCGTCGTTACTCAATCATG
CGGTCGAAACGATGGCAGTTGGCTCGAAAAGTTTTGCGACAGCCTCAAAGTTATTTGATGCAAAAACCCG
GCGCAGCGTACTGATGCTCTACGCCTGGTGCCGCCATTGTGACGATGTTATTGACGATCAGACGCTGGGC
TTTCAGGCCCGGCAGCCTGCCTTACAAACGCCCGAACAACGTCTGATGCAACTTGAGATGAAAACGCGCC
AGGCCTATGCAGGATCGCAGATGCACGAACCGGCGTTTGCGGCTTTTCGGGAAGTGGCTATGGCTCATGA
TATCGCCCCGGCTTACGCGTTTGATCATCTGGAAGGCTTCGCCATGGATGTACGCGAAGCGCAATACAGC
CAACTGGATGATACGCTGCGCTATTGCTATCACGTTGCAGGCGTTGTCGGCTTGATGATGGCGCAAATCA
TGGGCGTGCGGGATAACGCCACGCTGGACCGCGCCTGTGACCTTGGGCTGGCATTTCAGTTGACCAATAT
TGCTCGCGATATTGTGGACGATGCGCATGCGGGCCGCTGTTATCTGCCGGCAAGCTGGCTGGAGCATGAA
GGTCTGAACAAAGAGAATTATGCGGCACCTGAAAACCGTCAGGCGCTGAGCCGTATCGCCCGTCGTTTGG
TGCAGGAAGCAGAACCTTACTATTTGTCTGCCACAGCCGGCCTGGCAGGGTTGCCCCTGCGTTCCGCCTG
GGCAATCGCTACGGCGAAGCAGGTTTACCGGAAAATAGGTGTCAAAGTTGAACAGGCCGGTCAGCAAGCC
TGGGATCAGCGGCAGTCAACGACCACGCCCGAAAAATTAACGCTGCTGCTGGCCGCCTCTGGTCAGGCCC
TTACTTCCCGGATGCGGGCTCATCCTCCCCGCCCTGCGCATCTCTGGCAGCGCCCGCTCTAGGCTTACTA
NVAGGADNNNNNNAATGAAACCAACTACGGTAATTGGTGCAGGCTTCGGTGGCCTGGCACTGGCAATTCG
TCTACAAGCTGCGGGGATCCCCGTCTTACTGCTTGAACAACGTGATAAACCCGGCGGTCGGGCTTATGTC
TACGAGGATCAGGGGTTTACCTTTGATGCAGGCCCGACGGTTATCACCGATCCCAGTGCCATTGAAGAAC
TGTTTGCACTGGCAGGAAAACAGTTAAAAGAGTATGTCGAACTGCTGCCGGTTACGCCGTTTTACCGCCT
GTGTTGGGAGTCAGGGAAGGTCTTTAATTACGATAACGATCAAACCCGGCTCGAAGCGCAGATTCAGCAG
TTTAATCCCCGCGATGTCGAAGGTTATCGTCAGTTTCTGGACTATTCACGCGCGGTGTTTAAAGAAGGCT
ATCTAAAGCTCGGTACTGTCCCTTTTTTATCGTTCAGAGACATGCTTCGCGCCGCACCTCAACTGGCGAA
ACTGCAGGCATGGAGAAGCGTTTACAGTAAGGTTGCCAGTTACATCGAAGATGAACATCTGCGCCAGGCG
TTTTCTTTCCACTCGCTGTTGGTGGGCGGCAATCCCTTCGCCACCTCATCCATTTATACGTTGATACACG
CGCTGGAGCGTGAGTGGGGCGTCTGGTTTCCGCGTGGCGGCACCGGCGCATTAGTTCAGGGGATGATAAA
GCTGTTTCAGGATCTGGGTGGCGAAGTCGTGTTAAACGCCAGAGTCAGCCATATGGAAACGACAGGAAAC
AAGATTGAAGCCGTGCATTTAGAGGACGGTCGCAGGTTCCTGACGCAAGCCGTCGCGTCAAATGCAGATG
TGGTTCATACCTATCGCGACCTGTTAAGCCAGCACCCTGCCGCGGTTAAGCAGTCCAACAAACTGCAGAC
TAAGCGCATGAGTAACTCTCTGTTTGTGCTCTATTTTGGTTTGAATCACCATCATGATCAGCTCGCGCAT
CACACGGTTTGTTTCGGCCCGCGTTACCGCGAGCTGATTGACGAAATTTTTAATCATGATGGCCTCGCAG
AGGACTTCTCACTTTATCTGCACGCGCCCTGTGTCACGGATTCGTCACTGGCGCCTGAAGGTTGCGGCAG
TTACTATGTGTTGGCGCCGGTGCCGCATTTAGGCACCGCGAACCTCGACTGGACGGTTGAGGGGCCAAAA
CTACGCGACCGTATTTTTGCGTACCTTGAGCAGCATTACATGCCTGGCTTACGGAGTCAGCTGGTCACGC
ACCGGATGTTTACGCCGTTTGATTTTCGCGACCAGCTTAATGCCTATCATGGCTCAGCCTTTTCTGTGGA
GCCCGTTCTTACCCAGAGCGCCTGGTTTCGGCCGCATAACCGCGATAAAACCATTACTAATCTCTACCTG
GTCGGCGCAGGCACGCATCCCGGCGCAGGCATTCCTGGCGTCATCGGCTCGGCAAAAGCGACAGCAGGTT
TGATGCTGGAGGATCTGATATGAGCTTTTACNVAGGADNNNNNNAATGCAACCGCATTATGATCTGATTC
TCGTGGGGGCTGGACTCGCGAATGGCCTTATCGCCCTGCGACTTCAGCAGCAGCAACCTGATATGCGTAT
TTTGCTTATCGACGCCGCACCCCAGGCGGGCGGGAATCATACGTGGTCATTTCACCACGATGATTTGACT
GAGAGCCAACATCGTTGGATAGCTCCGCTGGTGGTTCATCACTGGCCCGACTATCAGGTACGCTTTCCCA
CACGCCGTCGTAAGCTGAACAGCGGCTACTTTTGTATTACTTCTCAGCGTTTCGCTGAGGTTTTACAGCG
ACAGTTTGGCCCGCACTTGTGGATGGATACCGCGGTCGCAGAGGTTAATGCGGAATCTGTTCGGTTGAAA
AAGGGTCAGGTTATCGGTGCCCGCGCGGTGATTGACGGGCGGGGTTATGCGGCAAATTCAGCACTGAGCG
TGGGCTTCCAGGCGTTTATTGGCCAGGAATGGCGATTGAGTCACCCGCATGGTTTATCATCTCCGATTAT
CATGGATGCCACGGTCGATCAGCAAAATGGTTATCGCTTCGTGTACAGCCTGCCGCTCTCGCCGACCAGA
TTGTTAATTGAAGATACGCACTATATTGATAATGCGACATTAGATCCTGAATGCGCGCGGCAAAATATTT
GCGACTATGCCGCGCAACAGGGTTGGCAGCTTCAGACACTGCTGCGAGAAGAACAGGGCGCCTTACCCAT
TACTCTGTCGGGCAATGCCGACGCATTCTGGCAGCAGCGCCCCCTGGCCTGTAGTGGATTACGTGCCGGT
CTGTTCCATCCTACCACCGGCTATTCACTGCCGCTGGCGGTTGCCGTGGCCGACCGCCTGAGTGCACTTG
ATGTCTTTACGTCGGCCTCAATTCACCATGCCATTACGCATTTTGCCCGCGAGCGCTGGCAGCAGCAGGG
CTTTTTCCGCATGCTGAATCGCATGCTGTTTTTAGCCGGACCCGCCGATTCACGCTGGCGGGTTATGCAG
CGTTTTTATGGTTTACCTGAAGATTTAATTGCCCGTTTTTATGCGGGAAAACTCACGCTGACCGATCGGC
TACGTATTCTGAGCGGCAAGCCGCCTGTTCCGGTATTAGCAGCATTGCAAGCCATTATGACGACTCATCG
TTAAGCTTCAGANVAGGADNNNNNNAATGAGTTTTGATATTGCCAAATACCCGACCCTGGCACTGGTCGA
CTCCACCCAGGAGTTACGACTGTTGCCGAAAGAGAGTTTACCGAAACTCTGCGACGAACTGCGCCGCTAT
TTACTCGACAGCGTGAGCCGTTCCAGCGGGCACTTCGCCTCCGGGCTGGGCACGGTCGAACTGACCGTGG
CGCTGCACTATGTCTACAACACCCCGTTTGACCAATTGATTTGGGATGTGGGGCATCAGGCTTATCCGCA
TAAAATTTTGACCGGACGCCGCGACAAAATCGGCACCATCCGTCAGAAAGGCGGTCTGCACCCGTTCCCG
TGGCGCGGCGAAAGCGAATATGACGTATTAAGCGTCGGGCATTCATCAACCTCCATTAGTGCCGGAATTG
GTATTGCGGTTGCTGCCGAAAAAGAAGGCAAAAATCGCCGCACCGTCTGTGTCATTGGCGATGGCGCGAT
TACCGCAGGCATGGCGTTTGAAGCGATGAATCACGCGGGCGATATCCGTCCTGATATGCTGGTGATTCTC
AACGACAATGAAATGTCGATTTCCGAAAATGTCGGCGCGCTCAACAACCATCTGGCACAGCTGCTTTCCG
GTAAGCTTTACTCTTCACTGCGCGAAGGCGGGAAAAAAGTTTTCTCTGGCGTGCCGCCAATTAAAGAGCT
GCTCAAACGCACCGAAGAACATATTAAAGGCATGGTAGTGCCTGGCACGTTGTTTGAGGAGCTGGGCTTT
AACTACATCGGCCCGGTGGACGGTCATGATGTGCTGGGGCTTATCACCACGCTAAAGAACATGCGCGACC
TGAAAGGCCCGCAGTTCCTGCATATCATGACCAAAAAAGGTCGTGGTTATGAACCGGCAGAAAAAGACCC
GATCACTTTCCATGCCGTGCCTAAATTTGATCCCTCCAGCGGTTGTTTGCCGAAAAGTAGCGGCGGTTTG
CCGAGCTATTCAAAAATCTTTGGCGACTGGTTGTGCGAAACGGCAGCGAAAGACAACAAGCTGATGGCGA
TTACTCCGGCGATGCGTGAAGGTTCCGGCATGGTCGAGTTTTCACGTAAATTCCCGGATCGCTACTTCGA
CGTGGCAATTGCCGAGCAACATGCGGTGACCTTTGCTGCGGGTCTGGCGATTGGTGGGTACAAACCCATT
GTCGCGATTTACTCCACTTTCCTGCAACGCGCCTATGATCAGGTGCTGCATGACGTGGCGATTCAAAAGC
TTCCGGTCCTGTTCGCCATCGACCGCGCGGGCATTGTTGGTGCTGACGGTCAAACCCATCAGGGTGCTTT
TGATCTCTCTTACCTGCGCTGCATACCGGAAATGGTCATTATGACCCCGAGCGATGAAAACGAATGTCGC
CAGATGCTCTATACCGGCTATCACTATAACGATGGCCCGTCAGCGGTGCGCTACCCGCGTGGCAACGCGG
TCGGCGTGGAACTGACGCCGCTGGAAAAACTACCAATTGGCAAAGGCATTGTGAAGCGTCGTGGCGAGAA
ACTGGCGATCCTTAACTTTGGTACGCTGATGCCAGAAGCGGCGAAAGTCGCCGAATCGCTGAACGCCACG
CTGGTCGATATGCGTTTTGTGAAACCGCTTGATGAAGCGTTAATTCTGGAAATGGCCGCCAGCCATGAAG
CGCTGGTCACCGTAGAAGAAAACGCCATTATGGGCGGCGCAGGCAGCGGCGTGAACGAAGTGCTGATGGC
CCATCGTAAACCAGTACCCGTGCTGAACATTGGCCTGCCGGACTTCTTTATTCCGCAAGGAACTCAGGAA
GAAATGCGCGCCGAACTCGGCCTCGATGCCGCTGGTATGGAAGCCAAAATCAAGGCCTGGCTGGCATAAG
CTTTGTGNVAGGADNNNNNNAATGAGCGCACATGCCCTGCCCAAGGCAGATCTGACCGCCACCAGCCTGA
TCGTATCGGGCGGCATCATCGCCGCTTGGCTGGCCCTGCATGTGCATGCGCTGTGGTTTCTGGACGCAGC
GGCGCATCCCATCCTGGCGATCGCAAATTTCCTGGGGCTGACCTGGCTGTCGGTCGGATTGTTCATCATC
GCGCATGACGCGATGCACGGGTCGGTGGTGCCGGGGCGTCCGCGCGCCAATGCGGCGATGGGCCAGCTTG
TCCTGTGGCTGTATGCCGGATTTTCGTGGCGCAAGATGATCGTCAAGCACATGGCCCATCACCGCCATGC
CGGAACCGACGACGACCCCGATTTCGACCATGGCGGCCCGGTCCGCTGGTACGCCCGCTTCATCGGCACC
TATTTCGGCTGGCGCGAGGGGCTGCTTCTGCCCGTCATCGTGACGGTCTATGCGCTGATCCTTGGGGATC
GCTGGATGTACGTGGTATTCTGGCCGCTGCCGTCGATCCTGGCGTCGATCCAGCTGTTCGTGTTCGGCAC
CTGGCTGCCGCACCGCCCCGGCCACGACGCGTTCCCGGACCGCCACAATGCGCGGTCGTCGCGGATCAGC
GACCCCGTGTCGCTGCTGACCTGTTTTCACTTTGGCGGTTATCATCACGAACACCACCTGCACCCGACGG
TGCCGTGGTGGCGCCTGCCCAGCACCCGCACCAAGGGCGACACCGCATAAGCTTGAGCNVAGGADNNNNN
NAATGCAAACGGAACACGTCATTTTATTGAATGCACAGGGAGTTCCCACGGGTACGCTGGAAAAGTATGC
CGCACACACGGCAGACACCCGCTTACATCTCGCGTTCTCCAGTTGGCTGTTTAATGCCAAAGGACAATTA
TTAGTTACCCGCCGCGCACTGAGCAAAAAAGCATGGCCTGGCGTGTGGACTAACTCGGTTTGTGGGCACC
CACAACTGGGAGAAAGCAACGAGGACGCAGTGATCCGCCGTTGCCGTTATGAGCTTGGCGTGGAAATTAC
GCCTCCTGAATCTATCTATCCTGACTTTCGCTACCGCGCCACCGATCCGAGTGGCATTGTGGAAAATGAA
GTGTGTCCGGTATTTGCCGCACGCACCACTAGTGCGTTACAGATCAATGATGATGAAGTGATGGATTATC
AATGGTGTGATTTAGCAGATGTATTACACGGTATTGATGCAACGCCGTGGGCGTTCAGTCCGTGGATGGT
GATGCAGGCGACAAATCGCGAAGCCAGAAAACGATTATCTGCATTTACCCAGCTTAAATAAGCTTTGCCN
VAGGADNNNNNNAATGACGGTCTGCGCAAAAAAACACGTTCATCTCACTCGCGATGCTGCGGAGCAGTTA
CTGGCTGATATTGATCGACGCCTTGATCAGTTATTGCCCGTGGAGGGAGAACGGGATGTTGTGGGTGCCG
CGATGCGTGAAGGTGCGCTGGCACCGGGAAAACGTATTCGCCCCATGTTGCTGTTGCTGACCGCCCGCGA
TCTGGGTTGCGCTGTCAGCCATGACGGATTACTGGATTTGGCCTGTGCGGTGGAAATGGTCCACGCGGCT
TCGCTGATCCTTGACGATATGCCCTGCATGGACGATGCGAAGCTGCGGCGCGGACGCCCTACCATTCATT
CTCATTACGGAGAGCATGTGGCAATACTGGCGGCGGTTGCCTTGCTGAGTAAAGCCTTTGGCGTAATTGC
CGATGCAGATGGCCTCACGCCGCTGGCAAAAAATCGGGCGGTTTCTGAACTGTCAAACGCCATCGGCATG
CAAGGATTGGTTCAGGGTCAGTTCAAGGATCTGTCTGAAGGGGATAAGCCGCGCAGCGCTGAAGCTATTT
TGATGACGAATCACTTTAAAACCAGCACGCTGTTTTGTGCCTCGATGCAGATGGCCTCGATTGTTGCGAA
TGCCTCCAGCGAAGCGCGTGATTGCCTGCATCGTTTTTCACTTGATCTTGGTCAGGCATTTCAACTGCTG
GACGATTTGACCGATGGCATGACCGACACCGGTAAGGATAGCAATCAGGACGCCGGTAAATCGACGCTGG
TCAATCTGTTAGGCCCGAGGGCGGTTGAAGAACGTCTGAGACAACATCTTCAGCTTGCCAGTGAGCATCT
CTCTGCGGCCTGCCAACACGGGCACGCCACTCAACATTTTATTCAGGCCTGGTTTGACAAAAAACTCGCT
GCCGTCAGTTAAGCTTGCAAGAATTCAAGCTTGGAGTACGTTAATTAGTTGTCTGTTTTAAGCCCCGTGC
TCTCCGCCGGGGCTTTTTTATTAAAAACCACTCAAGTGGAAGACAAGGGACACGAAGTGATCCGTTTAAA
CTATCAGTGTTTGACAGGATATATTGGCGGGTAAACCTAAGAGAAAAGAGCGTTTATTAGAATAATCGGA
TATTTAAAAGGGCGTGAAAAGGTTTATCCGTTCGTCCATTTGTATGTGCCAGCCGCCTTTGCGACGCTCA
CCGGGCTGGTTGCCCTCGCCGCTGGGCTGGCGGCCGTCTATGGCCCTGCAAACGCGCCAGAAACGCCGTC
GAAGCCGTGTGCGAGACACCGCGGCCGCCGGCGTTGTGGATACCTCGCGGAAAACTTGGCCCTCACTGAC
AGATGAGGGGCGGACGTTGACACTTGAGGGGCCGACTCACCCGGCGCGGCGTTGACAGATGAGGGGCAGG
CTCGATTTCGGCCGGCGACGTGGAGCTGGCCAGCCTCGCAAATCGGCGAAAACGCCTGATTTTACGCGAG
TTTCCCACAGATGATGTGGACAAGCCTGGGGATAAGTGCCCTGCGGTATTGACACTTGAGGGGCGCGACT
ACTGACAGATGAGGGGCGCGATCCTTGACACTTGAGGGGCAGAGTGCTGACAGATGAGGGGCGCACCTAT
TGACATTTGAGGGGCTGTCCACAGGCAGAAAATCCAGCATTTGCAAGGGTTTCCGCCCGTTTTTCGGCCA
CCGCTAACCTGTCTTTTAACCTGCTTTTAAACCAATATTTATAAACCTTGTTTTTAACCAGGGCTGCGCC
CTGTGCGCGTGACCGCGCACGCCGAAGGGGGGTGCCCCCCCTTCTCGAACCCTCCCGGCCCGCTAACGCG
GGCCTCCCATCCCCCCAGGGGCTGCGCCCCTCGGCCGCGAACGGCCTCACCCCAAAAATGGCAGCGCTGG
CCAATTCCCGAGTGCGCGGAACCCCTATTTGTTTATTTTTCTAAATACATTCAAATATGTATCCGCTCAT
GAGACAATAACCCTGATAAATGCTTCAATAATATTGAAAAAGGAAGAGTATGGCTAAAATGAGAATATCA
CCGGAATTGAAAAAACTGATCGAAAAATACCGCTGCGTAAAAGATACGGAAGGAATGTCTCCTGCTAAGG
TATATAAGCTGGTGGGAGAAAATGAAAACCTATATTTAAAAATGACGGACAGCCGGTATAAAGGGACCAC
CTATGATGTGGAACGGGAAAAGGACATGATGCTATGGCTGGAAGGAAAGCTGCCTGTTCCAAAGGTCCTG
CACTTTGAACGGCATGATGGCTGGAGCAATCTGCTCATGAGTGAGGCCGATGGCGTCCTTTGCTCGGAAG
AGTATGAAGATGAACAAAGCCCTGAAAAGATTATCGAGCTGTATGCGGAGTGCATCAGGCTCTTTCACTC
CATCGACATATCGGATTGTCCCTATACGAATAGCTTAGACAGCCGCTTAGCCGAATTGGATTACTTACTG
AATAACGATCTGGCCGATGTGGATTGCGAAAACTGGGAAGAGGACACTCCATTTAAAGATCCGCGCGAGC
TGTATGATTTTTTAAAGACGGAAAAGCCCGAAGAGGAACTTGTCTTTTCCCACGGCGACCTGGGAGACAG
CAACATCTTTGTGAAAGATGGCAAAGTAAGTGGCTTTATTGATCTTGGGAGAAGCGGCAGGGCGGACAAG
TGGTATGACATTGCCTTCTGCGTCCGGTCGCTCAGGGAGGATATCGGGGAAGAACAGTATGTCGAGCTAT
TTTTTGACTTACTGGGGATCAAGCCTGATTGGGAGAAAATAAAATATTATATTTTACTGGATGAATTGTT
TTAGCTGTCAGACCAAGTTTACTCATATATACTTTAGATTGATTTAAAACTTCATTTTTAATTTAAAAGG
ATCTAGGTGAAGATCCTTTTTGATAATCTCATGACCAAAATCCCTTAACGTGAGTTTTCGTTCCACTGAG
CGTCAGACCCCGTAGAAAAGATCAAAGGATCTTCTTGAGATCCTTTTTTTCTGCGCGTAATCTGCTGCTT
GCAAACAAAAAAACCACCGCTACCAGCGGTGGTTTGTTTGCCGGATCAAGAGCTACCAACTCTTTTTCCG
AAGGTAACTGGCTTCAGCAGAGCGCAGATACCAAATACTGTCCTTCTAGTGTAGCCGTAGTTAGGCCACC
ACTTCAAGAACTCTGTAGCACCGCCTACATACCTCGCTCTGCTAATCCTGTTACCAGTGGCTGCTGCCAG
TGGCGATAAGTCGTGTCTTACCGGGTTGGACTCAAGACGATAGTTACCGGATAAGGCGCAGCGGTCGGGC
TGAACGGGGGGTTCGTGCACACAGCCCAGCTTGGAGCGAACGACCTACACCGAACTGAGATACCTACAGC
GTGAGCTATGAGAAAGCGCCACGCTTCCCGAAGGGAGAAAGGCGGACAGGTATCCGGTAAGCGGCAGGGT
CGGAACAGGAGAGCGCACGAGGGAGCTTCCAGGGGGAAACGCCTGGTATCTTTATAGTCCTGTCGGGTTT
CGCCACCTCTGACTTGAGCGTCGATTTTTGTGATGCTCGTCAGGGGGGCGGAGCCTATGGAAAAACGCCA
GCAACGCGGCCTTTTTACGGTTCCTGGCAGATCCTAGATGTGGCGCAACGATGCCGGCGACAAGCAGGAG
CGCACCGACTTCTTCCGCATCAAGTGTTTTGGCTCTCAGGCCGAGGCCCACGGCAAGTATTTGGGCAAGG
GGTCGCTGGTATTCGTGCAGGGCAAGATTCGGAATACCAAGTACGAGAAGGACGGCCAGACGGTCTACGG
GACCGACTTCATTGCCGATAAGGTGGATTATCTGGACACCAAGGCACCAGGCGGGTCAAATCAGGAATAA
GGGCACATTGCCCCGGCGTGAGTCGGGGCAATCCCGCAAGGAGGGTGAATGAATCGGACGTTTGACCGGA
AGGCATACAGGCAAGAACTGATCGACGCGGGGTTTTCCGCCGAGGATGCCGAAACCATCGCAAGCCGCAC
CGTCATGCGTGCGCCCCGCGAAACCTTCCAGTCCGTCGGCTCGATGGTCCAGCAAGCTACGGCCAAGATC
GAGCGCGACAGCGTGCAACTGGCTCCCCCTGCCCTGCCCGCGCCATCGGCCGCCGTGGAGCGTTCGCGTC
GTCTTGAACAGGAGGCGGCAGGTTTGGCGAAGTCGATGACCATCGACACGCGAGGAACTATGACGACCAA
GAAGCGAAAAACCGCCGGCGAGGACCTGGCAAAACAGGTCAGCGAGGCCAAGCAGGCCGCGTTGCTGAAA
CACACGAAGCAGCAGATCAAGGAAATGCAGCTTTCCTTGTTCGATATTGCGCCGTGGCCGGACACGATGC
GAGCGATGCCAAACGACACGGCCCGCTCTGCCCTGTTCACCACGCGCAACAAGAAAATCCCGCGCGAGGC
GCTGCAAAACAAGGTCATTTTCCACGTCAACAAGGACGTGAAGATCACCTACACCGGCGTCGAGCTGCGG
GCCGACGATGACGAACTGGTGTGGCAGCAGGTGTTGGAGTACGCGAAGCGCACCCCTATCGGCGAGCCGA
TCACCTTCACGTTCTACGAGCTTTGCCAGGACCTGGGCTGGTCGATCAATGGCCGGTATTACACGAAGGC
CGAGGAATGCCTGTCGCGCCTACAGGCGACGGCGATGGGCTTCACGTCCGACCGCGTTGGGCACCTGGAA
TCGGTGTCGCTGCTGCACCGCTTCCGCGTCCTGGACCGTGGCAAGAAAACGTCCCGTTGCCAGGTCCTGA
TCGACGAGGAAATCGTCGTGCTGTTTGCTGGCGACCACTACACGAAATTCATATGGGAGAAGTACCGCAA
GCTGTCGCCGACGGCCCGACGGATGTTCGACTATTTCAGCTCGCACCGGGAGCCGTACCCGCTCAAGCTG
GAAACCTTCCGCCTCATGTGCGGATCGGATTCCACCCGCGTGAAGAAGTGGCGCGAGCAGGTCGGCGAAG
CCTGCGAAGAGTTGCGAGGCAGCGGCCTGGTGGAACACGCCTGGGTCAATGATGACCTGGTGCATTGCAA
ACGCTAGGGCCTTGTGGGGTCAGTTCCGGCTGGGGGTTCAGCAGCCCCTGCTCGGATCTGTTGGACCGGA
CAGTAGTCATGGTTGATGGGCTGCCTGTATCGAGTGGTGATTTTGTGCCGAGCTGCCGGTCGGGGAGCTG
TTGGCTGGCTGGTGGCAGGATATATTGTGGTGTAAACAAATTGACGCTTAGACAACTTAATAACACATTG
CGGACGTTTTTAATGTACTGGGGTTGAACACTCT
