>Addgene plasmid #48014 | pAGM4673 | addgene partial sequence | sequence record 74220 | pBR322ori-F 5'-GGGAAACGCCTGGTATCTTT-3'
CCACCTCTGACTTGAGCGTCGATTTTTGTGATGCTCGTCAGGGGGGCGGAGCCTATGGAAAAACGCCAGC
AACGCGGCCTTTTTACGGTTCCTGGCAGATCCTAGATGTGGCGCAACGATGCCGGCGACAAGCAGGAGCG
CACCGACTTCTTCCGCATCAAGTGTTTTGGCTCTCAGGCCGAGGCCCACGGCAAGTATTTGGGCAAGGGG
TCGCTGGTATTCGTGCAGGGCAAGATTCGGAATACCAAGTACGAGAAGGACGGCCAGACGGTCTACGGGA
CCGACTTCATTGCCGATAAGGTGGATTATCTGGACACCAAGGCACCAGGCGGGTCAAATCAGGAATAAGG
GCACATTGCCCCGGCGTGAGTCGGGGCAATCCCGCAAGGAGGGTGAATGAATCGGACGTTTGACCGGAAG
GCATACAGGCAAGAACTGATCGACGCGGGGTTTTCCGCCGAGGATGCCGAAACCATCGCAAGCCGCACCG
TCATGCGTGCGCCCCGCGAAACCTTCCAGTCCGTCGGCTCGATGGTCCAGCAAGCTACGGCCAAGATCGA
GCGCGACAGCGTGCAACTGGCTCCCCCTGCCCTGCCCGCGCCATCGGCCGCCGTGGAGCGTTCGCGTCGT
CTTGAACAGGAGGCGGCAGGTTTGGCGAAGTCGATGACCATCGACACGCGAGGAACTATGACGACCAAGA
AGCGAAAAACCGCCGGCGAGGACCTGGCAAAACAGGTCAGCGAGGCCAAGCAGGCCGCGTTGCTGAAACA
CACGAAGCAGCAGATCAAGGAAATGCAGCTTTCCTTGTTCGATATTGCGCCGTGGCCGGACACGATGCGA
GCGATGCCAAACGACACGGCCCGCTCTGCCCTGTTCACCACGCGCAACAAGAAAATCCCGCGCGAGGCGC
TGCAAAACAAGGTCATTTTCCACGTCAACAAGGACGTGAAGATCACCTACACCGGCGTCGAGCTGCGGGC
CGACGATGACGAA
