>Addgene plasmid #48014 | pAGM4673 | addgene partial sequence | sequence record 74221 | LB-F1 5'-gtggtgtaaacaaattgacgc-3'
CATTGCGGACGTTTTTAATGTACTGGGGTTGAACACTCTGTGCCTTGTCTTCCAGTGGTATGGGGTACCG
CACGGTCTGCCAATCCGACGGAGGTTTATGAATTTTCCACCTTTTCCACAAGCTCAACTAGTATTAACGA
TGTGGATTTAGCAAAAAAAACCTGTAACCCTAAATGTAAAATAACGGGTAAGCCTGCCAACCATGTTATG
GCAGATTAAGCGTCTTTTTGAAGGGCACCGCATCTTTCGCGTTGCCGTAAATGTATCCGTTTAGCAATAA
GGAAATTCTTAATGAATAATCCGTCGTTACTCAATCATGCGGTCGAAACGATGGCAGTTGGCTCGAAAAG
TTTTGCGACAGCCTCAAAGTTATTTGATGCAAAAACCCGGCGCAGCGTACTGATGCTCTACGCCTGGTGC
CGCCATTGTGACGATGTTATTGACGATCAGACGCTGGGCTTTCAGGCCCGGCAGCCTGCCTTACAAACGC
CCGAACAACGTCTGATGCAACTTGAGATGAAAACGCGCCAGGCCTATGCAGGATCGCAGATGCACGAACC
GGCGTTTGCGGCTTTTCGGGAAGTGGCTATGGCTCATGATATCGCCCCGGCTTACGCGTTTGATCATCTG
GAAGGCTTCGCCATGGATGTACGCGAAGCGCAATACAGCCAACTGGATGATACGCTGCGCTATTGCTATC
ACGTTGCAGGCGTTGTCGGCTTGATGATGGCGCAAATCATGGGCGTGCGGGATAACGCCACGCTGGACCG
CGCCTGTGACCTTGGGCTGGCATTTCAGTTGACCAATATTGCTCGCGATATTGTGGACGATGCGCATGCG
GGCCGCTGTTATCTGCCGGCAAGCTGGCTGGAGCATGAAGGTCTGAACAAAGAGAATTATGCGGCACCTG
AAAACCGTCAGGCGCTGAGCCGTATCGCCCGTCGTTTGGTGCAGGAAGCAGAACCTTACTATTTGTCTGC
CACAGCCGGCCT
