>Addgene plasmid #48014 | pAGM4673 | addgene partial sequence | sequence record 74222 | RB-F1 5'-ggataaaccttttcacgccc-3'
TCTAATAAACGCTCTTTTCTCTTAGGTTTACCCGCCAATATATCCTGTCAAACACTGATAGTTTAAACGG
ATCACTTCGTGTCCCTTGTCTTCCACTTGAGTGGTTTTTAATAAAAAAGCCCCGGCGGAGAGCACGGGGC
TTAAAACAGACAACTAATTAACGTACTCCAAGCTTGAATTCTTGCAAGCTTAACTGACGGCAGCGAGTTT
TTTGTCAAACCAGGCCTGAATAAAATGTTGAGTGGCGTGCCCGTGTTGGCAGGCCGCAGAGAGATGCTCA
CTGGCAAGCTGAAGATGTTGTCTCAGACGTTCTTCAACCGCCCTCGGGCCTAACAGATTGACCAGCGTCG
ATTTACCGGCGTCCTGATTGCTATCCTTACCGGTGTCGGTCATGCCATCGGTCAAATCGTCCAGCAGTTG
AAATGCCTGACCAAGATCAAGTGAAAAACGATGCAGGCAATCACGCGCTTCGCTGGAGGCATTCGCAACA
ATCGAGGCCATCTGCATCGAGGCACAAAACAGCGTGCTGGTTTTAAAGTGATTCGTCATCAAAATAGCTT
CAGCGCTGCGCGGCTTATCCCCTTCAGACAGATCCTTGAACTGACCCTGAACCAATCCTTGCATGCCGAT
GGCGTTTGACAGTTCAGAAACCGCCCGATTTTTTGCCAGCGGCGTGAGGCCATCTGCATCGGCAATTACG
CCAAAGGCTTTACTCAGCAAGGCAACCGCCGCCAGTATTGCCACATGCTCTCCGTAATGAGAATGAATGG
TAGGGCGTCCGCGCCGCAGCTTCGCATCGTCCATGCAGGGCATATCGTCAAGGATCAGCGAAGCCGCGTG
GACCATTTCCACCGCACAGGCCAAATCCAGTAATCCGTCATGGCTGACAGCGCAACCCAGATCGCGGGCG
GTCAGCAACAGCAACATGGGGCGAATACGTTTTCCCGGTGCCAGCGCACCTTCACGCATCGCGGCACCCA
CAACATCCCGTTCT
